Addgene plasmid #145460: pGBW-m4046237
Purpose: Yeast Expression plasmid for SARS-CoV-2 ORF6 protein
Depositing lab: Ginkgo Bioworks & Benjie Chen. Depositing organization: Ginkgo Bioworks.
Backbone
  Vector backbone: AmpR; 2u URA3
  Backbone size w/o insert (bp): 4078
  Vector type: Yeast Expression
  Selectable markers: URA3
Growth in bacteria
  Bacterial resistance: Ampicillin, 100 μg/mL
  Growth temperature: 37°C
  Growth strain: DH5alpha
  Copy number: High Copy
Gene/Insert
  Gene/Insert name: SARS-CoV-2 ORF6 protein
  Species: S. cerevisiae (budding yeast); Severe acute respiratory syndrome coronavirus 2
  Insert size (bp): 179
  Mutation: Saccharomyces cerevisiae recode 1
  Entrez Gene: ORF6 (a.k.a. GU280_gp06)
  Promoter: pTEF1
  Tag / fusion protein: Cleavable thrombin;StrepII (C terminal on backbone)
  Cloning method: Unknown
Resource information
  A portion of this plasmid was derived from a plasmid made by: GinkgoBioworks
Depositor comments: NCBI Reference Sequence: YP_009724394.1Created by gene synthesis with Not1 site.
How to cite: pGBW-m4046237 was a gift from Ginkgo Bioworks & Benjie Chen (Addgene plasmid # 145460 ; http://n2t.net/addgene:145460 ; RRID:Addgene_145460)
