[The description below was written by a language model from this plasmid's Addgene catalogue record and pLannotate feature annotations shown in this document.]
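Description:
pGBW-m4046237 is a yeast episomal expression plasmid for producing the SARS-CoV-2 ORF6 accessory protein in Saccharomyces cerevisiae. It is an E. coli–yeast shuttle vector. In bacteria it replicates from a high-copy ColE1/pUC-type origin and is selected with ampicillin through a β-lactamase gene that the annotation places downstream of a cat promoter. In yeast it is maintained by the 2μ origin and selected by uracil prototrophy through URA3, a marker that can also be counterselected with 5-FOA. Short phage T3 and T7 early terminators and a tonB terminator flank the bacterial modules, presumably to insulate them from read-through transcription. The annotation also calls a rop coding segment next to AmpR, even though the catalogue lists the plasmid as high copy.

The expression cassette consists of the constitutive TEF1 promoter, the ORF6 open reading frame and a CYC1 terminator fragment. The coding sequence was made by gene synthesis and recoded for S. cerevisiae codon usage ("recode 1") from the reference viral protein. According to the catalogue, the backbone supplies a C-terminal thrombin-cleavable StrepII tag. This tag is not annotated separately in the feature table but would fall in the short gap between the ORF6 match and the terminator. It would allow affinity capture on Strep-Tactin resin and later removal of the tag.

ORF6 is described in the annotation as an interferon antagonist that tethers karyopherin import factors to ER/Golgi membranes, which blocks nuclear translocation of STAT1 and possibly IRF3. The record gives no purpose beyond yeast expression, but the design suits protein production, purification or functional and interaction studies of ORF6 in yeast.
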