Features (pLannotate 1.2.2; 13 found; start..end, strand, type, name):
     10..417     +  promoter       TEF1 promoter: S. cerevisiae TEF1; promoter for EF-1α
    431..613     +  CDS            NS6_SARS2: Experimental evidence at protein level: Swiss-Prot protein existence level 1. Disrupts cell nuclear import complex formation by tethering karyopherin alpha 2 and karyopherin beta 1 to the membrane. Retention of import factors at the ER/Golgi membrane leads to a loss of transport into the nucleus. Thereby prevents STAT1 nuclear translocation in response to interferon signaling, thus blocking the expression of interferon stimulated genes (ISGs) that display multiple antiviral activities (PubMed:33097660). Suppresses IFN-beta production possibly by blocking IRF3 nuclear translocation (PubMed:3297
    684..856     +  terminator     CYC1 terminator (fragment): S. cerevisiae CYC1; transcription terminator for CYC1
    892..1068    +  promoter       URA3 promoter (fragment): S. cerevisiae URA3
   1069..1872    +  CDS            URA3: orotidine-5'-phosphate decarboxylase, required for uracil biosynthesis; S. cerevisiae URA3; yeast auxotrophic marker, counterselectable with 5-fluoroorotic acid (5-FOA)
   1955..2937    -  rep_origin     2μ ori: yeast 2μ plasmid origin of replication
   3015..3044    +  terminator     T3Te terminator: phage T3 early transcription terminator
   3066..3653    +  rep_origin     ori: high-copy-number ColE1/pMB1/pBR322/pUC origin of replication
   3665..3692    -  terminator     T7Te terminator: phage T7 early transcription terminator
   3716..3907    -  CDS            rop: Rop protein, which maintains plasmids at low copy number; rop
   3908..4768    -  CDS            AmpR: β-lactamase; bla; confers resistance to ampicillin, carbenicillin, and related antibiotics
   4769..4871    -  promoter       cat promoter: promoter of the E. coli cat gene encoding chloramphenicol acetyltransferase
   4872..4903    -  terminator     tonB terminator: bidirectional E. coli tonB-P14 transcription terminator
>Addgene plasmid #145460 | pGBW-m4046237 | depositor full sequence | sequence record 287637 | Full Sequence
GCGGCCGCCCCACACACCATAGCTTCAAAATGTTTCTACTCCTTTTTTACTCTTCCAGATTTTCTCGGAC
TCCGCGCATCGCCGTACCACTTCAAAACACCCAAGCACAGCATACTAAATTTCCCCTCTTTCTTCCTCTA
GGGTGTCGTTAATTACCCGTACTAAAGGTTTGGAAAAGAAAAAAGAGACCGCCTCGTTTCTTTTTCTTCG
TCGAAAAAGGCAATAAAAATTTTTATCACGTTTCTTTTTCTTGAAAATTTTTTTTTTTGATTTTTTTCTC
TTTCGATGACCTCCCATTGATATTTAAGTTAATAAACGGTCTTCAATTTCTCAAGTTTCAGTTTCATTTT
TCTTGTTCTATTACAACTTTTTTTACTTCTTGCTCATTAGAAAGAAAGCATAGCAATCTAATCTAAGTTT
TAATTACAAAATGTTTCACCTGGTCGACTTCCAAGTTACAATCGCAGAGATTTTACTTATAATCATGAGG
ACTTTCAAGGTGTCTATTTGGAATTTGGATTACATTATCAACTTGATCATTAAAAACTTGTCAAAGAGTT
TGACCGAAAATAAGTATTCCCAGTTAGATGAAGAACAACCTATGGAAATAGACCTCGTGCCGAGAGGTTC
TTGGAGCCATCCGCAGTTTGAAAAATAAACAGGCCCCTTTTCCTTTGTCGATATCATGTAATTAGTTATG
TCACGCTTACATTCACGCCCTCCTCCCACATCCGCTCTAACCGAAAAGGAAGGAGTTAGACAACCTGAAG
TCTAGGTCCCTATTTATTTTTTTTAATAGTTATGTTAGTATTAAGAACGTTATTTATATTTCAAATTTTT
CTTTTTTTTCTGTACAAAGCGGCCGCCGAACCACTAGTGCACTGCAGTACACGGTTTCCTTGAAATTTTT
TTGATTCGGTAATCTCCGAACAGAAGGAAGAACGAAGGAAGGAGCACAGACTTAGATTGGTATATATACG
CATATGTAGTGTTGAAGAAACATGAAATTGCCCAGTATTCTTAACCCAACTGCACAGAACAAAAACGTGC
AGGAAACGAAGATAAATCATGTCGAAAGCTACATATAAGGAACGTGCTGCTACTCATCCTAGTCCTGTTG
CTGCCAAGCTATTTAATATCATGCACGAAAAGCAAACAAACTTGTGTGCTTCATTGGATGTTCGTACCAC
CAAGGAATTACTGGAGTTAGTTGAAGCATTAGGTCCCAAAATTTGTTTACTAAAAACACATGTGGATATC
TTGACTGATTTTTCCATGGAGGGCACAGTTAAGCCGCTAAAGGCATTATCCGCCAAGTACAATTTTTTAC
TCTTCGAGGACAGAAAATTTGCTGACATTGGTAATACAGTCAAATTGCAGTACTCTGCGGGTGTATACAG
AATAGCAGAATGGGCAGACATTACGAATGCACACGGTGTGGTGGGCCCAGGTATTGTTAGCGGTTTGAAG
CAGGCGGCAGAAGAAGTAACAAAGGAACCTAGAGGCCTTTTGATGTTAGCAGAATTGTCATGCAAGGGCT
CCCTATCTACTGGAGAATATACTAAGGGTACTGTTGACATTGCGAAGAGCGACAAAGATTTTGTTATCGG
CTTTATTGCTCAAAGAGACATGGGTGGAAGAGATGAAGGTTACGATTGGTTGATTATGACACCCGGTGTG
GGTTTAGATGACAAGGGAGATGCATTGGGTCAACAGTATAGAACCGTGGATGATGTGGTTTCTACAGGAT
CTGACATTATTATTGTTGGAAGAGGACTATTTGCAAAGGGAAGGGATGCTAAGGTAGAGGGTGAACGTTA
CAGAAAAGCAGGCTGGGAAGCATATTTGAGAAGATGCGGCCAGCAAAACTAAAAAACTGTATTATAAGTA
AATGCATGTATACTAAACTCACAAATTAGAGCTTCAATTTAATTATATCAGTTATTACCCGAGTAACGAA
GCATCTGTGCTTCATTTTGTAGAACAAAAATGCAACGCGAGAGCGCTAATTTTTCAAACAAAGAATCTGA
GCTGCATTTTTACAGAACAGAAATGCAACGCGAAAGCGCTATTTTACCAACGAAGAATCTGTGCTTCATT
TTTGTAAAACAAAAATGCAACGCGAGAGCGCTAATTTTTCAAACAAAGAATCTGAGCTGCATTTTTACAG
AACAGAAATGCAACGCGAGAGCGCTATTTTACCAACAAAGAATCTATACTTCTTTTTTGTTCTACAAAAA
TGCATCCCGAGAGCGCTATTTTTCTAACAAAGCATCTTAGATTACTTTTTTTCTCCTTTGTGCGCTCTAT
AATGCAGTCTCTTGATAACTTTTTGCACTGTAGGTCCGTTAAGGTTAGAAGAAGGCTACTTTGGTGTCTA
TTTTCTCTTCCATAAAAAAAGCCTGACTCCACTTCCCGCGTTTACTGATTACTAGCGAAGCTGCGGGTGC
ATTTTTTCAAGATAAAGGCATCCCCGATTATATTCTATACCGATGTGGATTGCGCATACTTTGTGAACAG
AAAGTGATAGCGTTGATGATTCTTCATTGGTCAGAAAATTATGAACGGTTTCTTCTATTTTGTCTCTATA
TACTACGTATAGGAAATGTTTACATTTTCGTATTGTTTTCGATTCACTCTATGAATAGTTCTTACTACAA
TTTTTTTGTCTAAAGAGTAATACTAGAGATAAACATAAAAAATGTAGAGGTCGAGTTTAGATGCAAGTTC
AAGGAGCGAAAGGTGGATGGGTAGGTTATATAGGGATATAGCACAGAGATATATAGCAAAGAGATACTTT
TGAGCAATGTTTGTGGAAGCGGTATTCGCAATATTTTAGTAGCTCGTTACAGTCCGGTGCGTTTTTGGTT
TTTTGAAAGTGCGTCATCAGAGCGCTTTTGGTTTTCAAAAGCGCTCTGAAGTTCCTATACTTTCTAGCTA
GAGAATAGGAACTTCCCGAGCGGCCGCGTGTTACAAGCTTGACTCCAGCGTAACTGGACTGCAATCAACT
CACTGGCTCACCTTCACGGGTGGGCCTTTCTTCGGTAGAAAATCAAAGGATCTTCTTGAGATCCTTTTTT
TCTGCGCGTAATCTGCTGCTTGCAAACAAAAAAACCACCGCTACCAGCGGTGGTTTGTTTGCCGGATCAA
GAGCTACCAACTCTTTTTCCGAGGTAACTGGCTTCAGCAGAGCGCAGATACCAAATACTGTTCTTCTAGT
GTAGCCGTAGTTAGGCCACCACTTCAAGAACTCTGTAGCACCGCCTACATACCTCGCTCTGCTAATCCTG
TTACCAGTGGCTGCTGCCAGTGGCGATAAGTCGTGTCTTACCGGGTTGGACTCAAGACGATAGTTACCGG
ATAAGGCGCAGCGGTCGGGCTGAACGGGGGGTTCGTGCACACAGCCCAGCTTGGAGCGAACGACCTACAC
CGAACTGAGATACCTACAGCGTGAGCTATGAGAAAGCGCCACGCTTCCCGAAGGGAGAAAGGCGGACAGG
TATCCGGTAAGCGGCAGGGTCGGAACAGGAGAGCGCACGAGGGAGCTTCCAGGGGTAAACGCCTGGTATC
TTTATAGTCCTGTCGGGTTTCGCCACCTCTGACTTGAGCATCGATTTTTGTGATGCTCGTCAGGGGGGCG
GAGCCTATGGAAAAACGCCAGCAACGCAGAAAGGCCCACCCGAAGGTGAGCCAGGTGATTACATTTGGGC
CCTCATCAGAGGTTTTCACCGTCATCACCGAAACGCGCGAGGCAGCTGCGGTAAAGCTCATCAGCGTGGT
CGTGAAGCGATTCACAGATGTCTGCCTGTTCATCCGCGTCCAGCTCGTTGAGTTTCTCCAGAAGCGTTAA
TGTCTGGCTTCTGATAAAGCGGGCCATGTTAAGGGCGGTTTTTTCCTGTTTGGTCACTTACCAATGCTTA
ATCAGTGAGGCACCTATCTCAGCGATCTGTCTATTTCGTTCATCCATAGTTGCCTGACTCCCCGTCGTGT
AGATAACTACGATGCGGGAGGGCTTACCATCTGGCCCCAGTGCTGCAATGATACCGCGAGACCCACGCTC
ACCGGCTCCAGATTTATCAGCAATAAACCAGCCAGCCGGGAGGGCCGAGCGCAGAAGTGATCCTGCAACT
TTATCCGCCTCCATCCAGTCTATTAATTGTTGCCGGGAAGCTAGAGTAAGTAGTTCGCCAGTTAATAGTT
TGCGCAACGTTGTTGCCATTGCTACAGGCATCGTGGTGTCACGCTCGTCGTTTGGTATGGCTTCATTCAG
CTCCGGTTCCCAACGATCAAGGCGAGTTACATGATCCCCCATGTTGTGCAAAAAAGCGGTTAGCTCCTTC
GGTCCTCCGATCGTTGCCAGAAGTAAGTTGGCCGCAGTGTTATCACTCATGGTTATGGCAGCACTGCATA
ATTCTCTTACTGTCATGCCATCCGTGAGATGCTTTTCTGTGACTGGTGAGTACTCAACCAAGTCATTCTG
AGAATAGTGTATGCGGCGACCGAGTTGCTCTTGCCCGGCGTCAATACGGGATAATACCGCGCCACATAGC
AGAACTTTAAAAGTGCTCATCATTGGAAAACGTTCTTCGGGGCGTAAACTCTCAAGGATCTTACCGCTGT
TGAGATCCAGTTCGATGTAACCCACTCGTGCACCCAACTGATCTTCAGCATCTTTTACTTTCACCAGCGT
TTCTGGGTGAGCAAAAACAGGAAGGCAAAATGCCGCAAAAAAGGGAATAAGGGCGACACGGAAATGTTGA
ATACTCATTTTAGCTTCCTTAGCTCCTGAAAATCTCGATAACTCAAAAAATACGCCCGGTAGTGATCTTA
TTTCATTATGGTGAAAGTTGGAACCTCTTACGTGCCGATCAAGTCAAAAGCCTCCGGTCGGAGGCTTTTG
ACTTTCTGCTATGGAGGTCAGGTATGATTTAAATGGTCAGTTAGA
